Addgene plasmid #31418: Ube2c
Depositing lab: Rachel Klevit. Depositing organization: University of Washington. Publication: E2-BRCA1 RING interactions dictate synthesis of mono- or specific polyubiquitin chain linkages. Christensen DE, Brzovic PS, Klevit RE. Nat Struct Mol Biol. 2007 Oct . 14(10):941-8. 10.1038/nsmb1295 PubMed 17873885.
Backbone
  Vector backbone: pACT2
  Backbone manufacturer: Clonetech
  Backbone size w/o insert (bp): 8100
  Vector type: Yeast Expression
Growth in bacteria
  Bacterial resistance: Ampicillin, 100 μg/mL
  Growth temperature: 37°C
  Growth strain: DH5alpha
  Copy number: Unknown
Gene/Insert
  Gene/Insert name: Ubiquitin Conjugating Enzyme (alt name: UBCX, UbcH10)
  Species: H. sapiens (human)
  Insert size (bp): 400
  Entrez Gene: UBE2C (a.k.a. UBCH10, dJ447F3.2)
  Tag / fusion protein: HA (N terminal on backbone)
  Cloning method: Restriction Enzyme
  Sequencing primers: 5′ GAL4 AD
Terms and licenses: Academic/Nonprofit Terms; Industry Terms: Not Available to Industry
How to cite: Ube2c was a gift from Rachel Klevit (Addgene plasmid # 31418 ; http://n2t.net/addgene:31418 ; RRID:Addgene_31418)
