[The description below was written by a language model from this plasmid's Addgene catalogue record.]
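Description:
Ube2c is a yeast expression plasmid built on the pACT2 backbone (about 8.1 kb without insert), a commercial vector designed for yeast two-hybrid work. It carries the human ubiquitin-conjugating enzyme UBE2C, also known as UbcH10 or UBCX, as an insert recorded at roughly 400 bp and introduced by restriction enzyme cloning. The plasmid is propagated in E. coli under ampicillin selection. The record does not list the yeast selection marker, yeast replication origin or the promoter driving expression, and no feature table is provided, so these details cannot be confirmed from the entry itself.

The insert is fused to an N-terminal HA epitope tag supplied by the backbone, and the listed sequencing primer anneals in the GAL4 activation domain. This matches the general design of pACT2, in which the cloned open reading frame is expressed as a fusion to the GAL4 activation domain followed by HA, producing a "prey" protein. In a two-hybrid assay, interaction of this prey with a "bait" fused to a DNA-binding domain reconstitutes a transcriptional activator and switches on reporter genes, while the HA tag allows the fusion protein to be detected by immunoblotting. The associated publication concerns how interactions between E2 enzymes and the BRCA1 RING domain determine whether mono-ubiquitin or specific polyubiquitin chain linkages are made, so this construct was most likely used to test UBE2C as a candidate E2 partner of a RING E3 ligase in yeast, although the record does not explicitly state its purpose.
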