>Addgene plasmid #31418 | Ube2c | addgene partial sequence | sequence record 37221 | Gal4-AD 5'-AATACCACTACAATGGAT-3'
GAGATCTCTATGGCTTACCCATACGATGTTCCAGATTACGCTAGCTTGGGTGGTCATATGGCCATGGAGG
CCGGATCTACAAGTTTGTACAAAAAAGCAGGCTCCGCGGCCGCCCCCTTCACCATGGCTTCCCAAAACCG
CGACCCAGCCGCCACTAGCGTCGCCGCCGCCCGTAAAGGAGCTGAGCCGAGCGGGGGCGCCGCCCGGGGT
CCGGTGGGCAAAAGGCTACAGCAGGAGCTGATGACCCTCATGATGTCTGGCGATAAAGGGATTTCTGCCT
TCCCTGAATCAGACAACCTTTTCAAATGGGTAGGGACCATCCATGGAGCAGCTGGAACAGTATATGAAGA
CCTGAGGTATAAGCTCTCGCTAGAGTTCCCCAGTGGCTACCCTTACAATGCGCCCACAGTGAAGTTCCTC
ACGCCCTGCTATCACCCCAACGTGGACACCCAGGGTAACATATGCCTGGACATCCTGAAGGAAAAGTGGT
CTGCCCTGTATGATGTCAGGACCATTCTGCTCTCCATCCAGAGCCTTCTAGGAGAACCCAACATTGATAG
TCCCTTGAACACACATGCTGCCGAGCTCTGGAAAAACCCCACAGCTTTTAAGAAGTACCTGCAAGAAACC
TACTCAAAGCAGGTCACCAGCCAGGAGCCCTAAGGGTGGGCGCGCCGACCCAGCTTTCTTGTACAAAGTG
GTCTCGAGAGATCTATGAATCGTAGATACTGAAAAAACCCCGCAAGTTCACTTCAACTGTGCATCGTGCA
CCATCTCAATTTCTTTCATTTATACATCGGTTTTGCCTTCTTTTATGTAACTATACTCCTCTAAGTTTCA
ATCTTGGCCATGTAACCTCTGATCTATAGAA
